>Addgene plasmid #103446 | LSB-hsa-miR-335-3p | depositor full sequence | sequence record 195941 | Full Sequence
AATTGAGGGGATAACGCAGGAAAGAACATGTGAGCAAAAGGCCAGCAAAAGGCCAGGAACCGTAAAAAGG
CCGCGTTGCTGGCGTTTTTCCATAGGCTCCGCCCCCCTGACGAGCATCACAAAAATCGACGCTCAAGTCA
GAGGTGGCGAAACCCGACAGGACTATAAAGATACCAGGCGTTTCCCCCTGGAAGCTCCCTCGTGCGCTCT
CCTGTTCCGACCCTGCCGCTTACCGGATACCTGTCCGCCTTTCTCCCTTCGGGAAGCGTGGCGCTTTCTC
ATAGCTCACGCTGTAGGTATCTCAGTTCGGTGTAGGTCGTTCGCTCCAAGCTGGGCTGTGTGCACGAACC
CCCCGTTCAGCCCGACCGCTGCGCCTTATCCGGTAACTATCGTCTTGAGTCCAACCCGGTAAGACACGAC
TTATCGCCACTGGCAGCAGCCACTGGTAACAGGATTAGCAGAGCGAGGTATGTAGGCGGTGCTACAGAGT
TCTTGAAGTGGTGGCCTAACTACGGCTACACTAGAAGAACAGTATTTGGTATCTGCGCTCTGCTGAAGCC
AGTTACCTTCGGAAAAAGAGTTGGTAGCTCTTGATCCGGCAAACAAACCACCGCTGGTAGCGGTGGTTTT
TTTGTTTGCAAGCAGCAGATTACGCGCAGAAAAAAAGGATCTCAAGAAGATCCTTTGATCTTTTCTACGG
GGTCTGACGCTCAGTGGAACGAAAACTCACGTTAAGGGATTTTGGTCATGAGATTATCAAAAAGGATCTT
CACCTAGATCCTTTTAAATTAAAAATGAAGTTTTAAATCAATCTAAAGTATATATGAGTAAACTTGGTCT
GACAGTTACCAATGCTTAATCAGTGAGGCACCTATCTCAGCGATCTGTCTATTTCGTTCATCCATAGTTG
CCTGACTCCCCGTCGTGTAGATAACTACGATACGGGAGGGCTTACCATCTGGCCCCAGTGCTGCAATGAT
ACCGCGAGAACCACGCTCACCGGCTCCAGATTTATCAGCAATAAACCAGCCAGCCGGAAGGGCCGAGCGC
AGAAGTGGTCCTGCAACTTTATCCGCCTCCATCCAGTCTATTAATTGTTGCCGGGAAGCTAGAGTAAGTA
GTTCGCCAGTTAATAGTTTGCGCAACGTTGTTGCCATTGCTACAGGCATCGTGGTGTCACGCTCGTCGTT
TGGTATGGCTTCATTCAGCTCCGGTTCCCAACGATCAAGGCGAGTTACATGATCCCCCATGTTGTGCAAA
AAAGCGGTTAGCTCCTTCGGTCCTCCGATCGTTGTCAGAAGTAAGTTGGCCGCAGTGTTATCACTCATGG
TTATGGCAGCACTGCATAATTCTCTTACTGTCATGCCATCCGTAAGATGCTTTTCTGTGACTGGTGAGTA
CTCAACCAAGTCATTCTGAGAATAGTGTATGCGGCGACCGAGTTGCTCTTGCCCGGCGTCAATACGGGAT
AATACCGCGCCACATAGCAGAACTTTAAAAGTGCTCATCATTGGAAAACGTTCTTCGGGGCGAAAACTCT
CAAGGATCTTACCGCTGTTGAGATCCAGTTCGATGTAACCCACTCGTGCACCCAACTGATCTTCAGCATC
TTTTACTTTCACCAGCGTTTCTGGGTGAGCAAAAACAGGAAGGCAAAATGCCGCAAAAAAGGGAATAAGG
GCGACACGGAAATGTTGAATACTCATACTCTTCCTTTTTCAATATTATTGAAGCATTTATCAGGGTTATT
GTCTCATGAGCGGATACATATTTGAATGTAGCTCCGAATTTCTCGAGGGCTTGTCGACGACGGCGGTCTC
CGTCGTCAGGATCATGAATTCGACCCGCCTGCCACCATGACCGAGTACAAGCCCACGGTGCGCCTCGCCA
CCCGCGACGACGTCCCCCGGGCCGTACGCACCCTCGCCGCCGCGTTCGCCGACTACCCCGCCACGCGCCA
CACCGTCGACCCGGACCGCCACATCGAGCGGGTCACCGAGCTGCAAGAACTCTTCCTCACGCGCGTCGGG
CTCGACATCGGCAAGGTGTGGGTCGCGGACGACGGCGCCGCGGTGGCGGTCTGGACCACGCCGGAGAGCG
TCGAAGCGGGGGCGGTGTTCGCCGAGATCGGCCCGCGCATGGCCGAGTTGAGCGGTTCCCGGCTGGCCGC
GCAGCAACAGATGGAAGGCCTCCTGGCGCCGCACCGGCCCAAGGAGCCCGCGTGGTTCCTGGCCACCGTC
GGCGTCTCGCCCGACCACCAGGGCAAGGGTCTGGGCAGCGCCGTCGTGCTCCCCGGAGTGGAGGCGGCCG
AGCGCGCCGGGGTGCCCGCCTTCCTGGAGACATCCGCGCCCCGCAACCTCCCCTTCTACGAGCGGCTCGG
CTTCACCGTCACCGCCGACGTCGAGGTGCCCGAAGGACCGCGCACCTGGTGCATGACCCGCAAGCCCGGT
GCCTGATACGCGTGAATTCACTCCTCAGGTGCAGGCTGCCTATCAGAAGGTGGTGGCTGGTGTGGCCAAT
GCCCTGGCTCACAAATACCACTGAGATCTTTTTCCCTCTGCCAAAAATTATGGGGACATCATGAAGCCCC
TTGAGCATCTGACTTCTGGCTAATAAAGGAAATTTATTTTCATTGCAATAGTGTGTTGGAATTTTTTGTG
TCTCTCACTCGGAAGGACATATGGGAGGGCAAATCATTTAAAACATCAGAATGAGTATTTGGTTTAGAGT
TTGGCAACATATGCCCATATGCTGGCTGCCATGAACAAAGGTTGGCTATAAAGAGGTCATCAGTATATGA
AACAGCCCCCTGCTGTCCATTCCTTATTCCATAGAAAAGCCTTGACTTGAGGTTAGATTTTTTTTATATT
TTGTTTTGTGTTATTTTTTTCTTTAACATCCCTAAAATTTTCCTTACATGTTTTACTAGCCAGATTTTTC
CTCCTCTCCTGACTACTCCCAGTCATAGCTGTCCCTCTTCTCTTATGGAGATCCCTCGACCTGCAGCCCA
AGCTTGAATTCTCTAGAATTACCCTGTTATCCCTATGCTTGGTTTACCGAGCTCTTATTGGTTTTCAAAC
TTCATTGACTGTGCCCAACGCGCCTGGGAGCTCACGGGGACAGCCCCCCCCCAAAGCCCCCAGGGATGTA
ATTACGTCCCTCCCCCGCTAGGGGGCAGCAGCGAGCCGCCCGGGGCTCCGCTCCGGTCCGGCGCTCCCCC
CGCATCCCCGAGCCGGCAGCGTGCGGGGACAGCCCGGGCACGGGGAAGGTGGCACGGGATCGCTTTCCTC
TGAACGCTTCTCGCTGCTCTTTGAGCCTGCAGACACCTGGGGGGATACGGGGAAAAAGCTAGGCTGAAAG
ACCGGTTCTTAGAATGACACGCGCCTGGGAGCTCACGGGGACAGCCCCCCCCCAAAGCCCCCAGGGATGT
AATTACGTCCCTCCCCCGCTAGGGGGCAGCAGCGAGCCGCCCGGGGCTCCGCTCCGGTCCGGCGCTCCCC
CCGCATCCCCGAGCCGGCAGCGTGCGGGGACAGCCCGGGCACGGGGAAGGTGGCACGGGATCGCTTTCCT
CTGAACGCTTCTCGCTGCTCTTTGAGCCTGCAGACACCTGGGGGGATACGGGGAAAAAGCTAACTTCTGA
GACGACAACTTTGTATAGAAAAGTTGGCTCCGAATTCGCCCTTGACAGCAGAGATCCAGTTTGGTTAATT
AATTGGCTCCGGTGCCCGTCAGTGGGCAGAGCGCACATCGCCCACAGTCCCCGAGAAGTTGTGGGGAGGG
GTCGGCAATTGAACCGGTGCCTAGAGAAGGTGGCGCGGGGTAAACTGGGAAAGTGATGTCGTGTACTGGC
TCCGCCTTTTTCCCGAGGGTGGGGGAGAACCGTATATAAGTGCAGTAGTCGCCGTGAACGTTCTTTTTCG
CAACGGGTTTGCCGCCAGAACACAGGTAAGTGCCGTGTGTGGTTCCCGCGGGCCTGGCCTCTTTACGGGT
TATGGCCCTTGCGTGCCTTGAATTACTTCCACCTGGCTGCAGTACGTGATTCTTGATCCCGAGCTTCGGG
TTGGAAGTGGGTGGGAGAGTTCGAGGCCTTGCGCTTAAGGAGCCCCTTCGCCTCGTGCTTGAGTTGAGGC
CTGGCCTGGGCGCTGGGGCCGCCGCGTGCGAATCTGGTGGCACCTTCGCGCCTGTCTCGCTGCTTTCGAT
AAGTCTCTAGCCATTTAAAATTTTTGATGACCTGCTGCGACGCTTTTTTTCTGGCAAGATAGTCTTGTAA
ATGCGGGCCAAGATCTGCACACTGGTATTTCGGTTTTTGGGGCCGCGGGCGGCGACGGGGCCCGTGCGTC
CCAGCGCACATGTTCGGCGAGGCGGGGCCTGCGAGCGCGGCCACCGAGAATCGGACGGGGGTAGTCTCAA
GCTGGCCGGCCTGCTCTGGTGCCTGGCCTCGCGCCGCCGTGTATCGCCCCGCCCTGGGCGGCAAGGCTGG
CCCGGTCGGCACCAGTTGCGTGAGCGGAAAGATGGCCGCTTCCCGGCCCTGCTGCAGGGAGCTCAAAATG
GAGGACGCGGCGCTCGGGAGAGCGGGCGGGTGAGTCACCCACACAAAGGAAAAGGGCCTTTCCGTCCTCA
GCCGTCGCTTCATGTGACTCCACGGAGTACCGGGCGCCGTCCAGGCACCTCGATTAGTTCTCGAGCTTTT
GGAGTACGTCGTCTTTAGGTTGGGGGGAGGGGTTTTATGCGATGGAGTTTCCCCACACTGAGTGGGTGGA
GACTGAAGTTAGGCCAGCTTGGCACTTGATGTAATTCTCCTTGGAATTTGCCCTTTTTGAGTTTGGATCT
TGGTTCATTCTCAAGCCTCAGACAGTGGTTCAAAGTTTTTTTCTTCCATTTCAGGTGTCGTGAGAAGGGC
GAATTCGACCCAAGTTTGTACAAAAAAGCAGGCTGGATCCAGGTGCCACCATGGTGAGCGAGCTGATTAA
GGAGAACATGCACATGAAGCTGTACATGGAGGGCACCGTGAACAACCACCACTTCAAGTGCACATCCGAG
GGCGAAGGCAAGCCCTACGAGGGCACCCAGACCATGAGAATCAAGGCGGTCGAGGGCGGCCCTCTCCCCT
TCGCCTTCGACATCCTGGCTACCAGCTTCATGTACGGCAGCAAAACCTTCATCAACCACACCCAGGGCAT
CCCCGACTTCTTTAAGCAGTCCTTCCCCGAGGGCTTCACATGGGAGAGAGTCACCACATACGAAGATGGG
GGCGTGCTGACCGCTACCCAGGACACCAGCCTCCAGGACGGCTGCCTCATCTACAACGTCAAGATCAGAG
GGGTGAACTTCCCATCCAACGGCCCTGTGATGCAGAAGAAAACACTCGGCTGGGAGGCCTCCACCGAGAC
ACTGTACCCCGCTGACGGCGGCCTGGAAGGCAGAGCCGACATGGCCCTGAAGCTCGTGGGCGGGGGCCAC
CTGATCTGCAACCTTAAGACCACATACAGATCCAAGAAACCCGCTAAGAACCTCAAGATGCCCGGCGTCT
ACTATGTGGACAGGAGACTGGAAAGAATCAAGGAGGCCGACAAAGAGACATACGTCGAGCAGCACGAGGT
GGCTGTGGCCAGATACTGCGACCTCCCTAGCAAACTGGGGCACAAACTTAATTGAGAATTCTACCACCCA
GCTTTCTTGTACAAAGTGGTACGTCTCAAGACCAGAGGTCTCTGCTTAATATAAAGGTCAGGAGCAATAA
TGAAAAAGGTCAGGAGCAATAATGAAAAAGGTCAGGAGCAATAATGAAAAAGGTCAGGAGCAATAATGAA
AAACAACCAGAAGAGACCTGTGCTTCACTCCTCAGGTGCAGGCTGCCTATCAGAAGGTGGTGGCTGGTGT
GGCCAATGCCCTGGCTCACAAATACCACTGAGATCTTTTTCCCTCTGCCAAAAATTATGGGGACATCATG
AAGCCCCTTGAGCATCTGACTTCTGGCTAATAAAGGAAATTTATTTTCATTGCAATAGTGTGTTGGAATT
TTTTGTGTCTCTCACTCGGAAGGACATATGGGAGGGCAAATCATTTAAAACATCAGAATGAGTATTTGGT
TTAGAGTTTGGCAACATATGCCCATATGCTGGCTGCCATGAACAAAGGTTGGCTATAAAGAGGTCATCAG
TATATGAAACAGCCCCCTGCTGTCCATTCCTTATTCCATAGAAAAGCCTTGACTTGAGGTTAGATTTTTT
TTATATTTTGTTTTGTGTTATTTTTTTCTTTAACATCCCTAAAATTTTCCTTACATGTTTTACTAGCCAG
ATTTTTCCTCCTCTCCTGACTACTCCCAGTCATAGCTGTCCCTCTTCTCTTATGGAGATCCCGAGCGGTG
CGTTTTTATGCTTGTAGTATTGTATAATGTTTTTAAGATCCAAGCTTCTGACCTCTTCTCTTCCTCCCAC
AGGGCCTCGAGACAATTGCATCGATGGTACCAGTGAAAGTCTGCAATGAATTCGAGTTGGCGCGCCTGTC
ATTCTAAATCTCTCTTTCAGCCTAAAGCTTTTTCCCCGTATCCCCCCAGGTGTCTGCAGGCTCAAAGAGC
AGCGAGAAGCGTTCAGAGGAAAGCGATCCCGTGCCACCTTCCCCGTGCCCGGGCTGTCCCCGCACGCTGC
CGGCTCGGGGATGCGGGGGGAGCGCCGGACCGGAGCGGAGCCCCGGGCGGCTCGCTGCTGCCCCCTAGCG
GGGGAGGGACGTAATTACATCCCTGGGGGCTTTGGGAGGGGGCTGTCCCCGTGAGCTCCCAGGCGCGCCT
GTCATTCTAAATCTCTCTTTCAGCCTAAAGCTTTTTCCCCGTATCCCCCCAGGTGTCTGCAGGCTCAAAG
AGCAGCGAGAAGCGTTCAGAGGAAAGCGATCCCGTGCCACCTTCCCCGTGCCCGGGCTGTCCCCGCACGC
TGCCGGCTCGGGGATGCGGGGGGAGCGCCGGACCGGAGCGGAGCCCCGGGCGGCTCGCTGCTGCCCCCTA
GCGGGGGAGGGACGTAATTACATCCCTGGGGGCTTTGGGGGGGGGCTGTCCCCGTGAGCTCCCAGGCGCG
CCAACTCGGTACCGTATCGATGTCGACGTTAACGCTAGTGATATCAACTTTGTATAGAAAAGTTGGCTCC
GAATTCGCCCTTGACAGCAGAGATCCAGTTTGGTTAATTAATTGGCTCCGGTGCCCGTCAGTGGGCAGAG
CGCACATCGCCCACAGTCCCCGAGAAGTTGTGGGGAGGGGTCGGCAATTGAACCGGTGCCTAGAGAAGGT
GGCGCGGGGTAAACTGGGAAAGTGATGTCGTGTACTGGCTCCGCCTTTTTCCCGAGGGTGGGGGAGAACC
GTATATAAGTGCAGTAGTCGCCGTGAACGTTCTTTTTCGCAACGGGTTTGCCGCCAGAACACAGGTAAGT
GCCGTGTGTGGTTCCCGCGGGCCTGGCCTCTTTACGGGTTATGGCCCTTGCGTGCCTTGAATTACTTCCA
CCTGGCTGCAGTACGTGATTCTTGATCCCGAGCTTCGGGTTGGAAGTGGGTGGGAGAGTTCGAGGCCTTG
CGCTTAAGGAGCCCCTTCGCCTCGTGCTTGAGTTGAGGCCTGGCCTGGGCGCTGGGGCCGCCGCGTGCGA
ATCTGGTGGCACCTTCGCGCCTGTCTCGCTGCTTTCGATAAGTCTCTAGCCATTTAAAATTTTTGATGAC
CTGCTGCGACGCTTTTTTTCTGGCAAGATAGTCTTGTAAATGCGGGCCAAGATCTGCACACTGGTATTTC
GGTTTTTGGGGCCGCGGGCGGCGACGGGGCCCGTGCGTCCCAGCGCACATGTTCGGCGAGGCGGGGCCTG
CGAGCGCGGCCACCGAGAATCGGACGGGGGTAGTCTCAAGCTGGCCGGCCTGCTCTGGTGCCTGGCCTCG
CGCCGCCGTGTATCGCCCCGCCCTGGGCGGCAAGGCTGGCCCGGTCGGCACCAGTTGCGTGAGCGGAAAG
ATGGCCGCTTCCCGGCCCTGCTGCAGGGAGCTCAAAATGGAGGACGCGGCGCTCGGGAGAGCGGGCGGGT
GAGTCACCCACACAAAGGAAAAGGGCCTTTCCGTCCTCAGCCGTCGCTTCATGTGACTCCACGGAGTACC
GGGCGCCGTCCAGGCACCTCGATTAGTTCTCGAGCTTTTGGAGTACGTCGTCTTTAGGTTGGGGGGAGGG
GTTTTATGCGATGGAGTTTCCCCACACTGAGTGGGTGGAGACTGAAGTTAGGCCAGCTTGGCACTTGATG
TAATTCTCCTTGGAATTTGCCCTTTTTGAGTTTGGATCTTGGTTCATTCTCAAGCCTCAGACAGTGGTTC
AAAGTTTTTTTCTTCCATTTCAGGTGTCGTGAGAAGGGCGAATTCGACCCAAGTTTGTACAAAAAAGCAG
GCTCGCCACCATGGTGAGCAAGGGCGAGGAGCTGTTCACCGGGGTGGTGCCCATCCTGGTCGAGCTGGAC
GGCGACGTAAACGGCCACAAGTTCAGCGTGAGGGGCGAGGGCGAGGGCGATGCCACCAACGGCAAGCTGA
CCCTGAAGTTCATCTGCACCACCGGCAAGCTGCCCGTGCCCTGGCCCACCCTCGTGACCACCCTGAGCCA
CGGCGTGCAGTGCTTCGCCCGCTACCCCGACCACATGAAGCAGCACGACTTCTTCAAGTCCGCCATGCCC
GAAGGCTACGTCCAGGAGCGCACCATCTTCTTCAAGGACGACGGCACCTACAAGACCCGCGCCGAGGTGA
AGTTCGAGGGCGACACCCTAGTGAACCGCATCGAGCTGAAGGGCGTCGACTTCAAGGAGGACGGCAACAT
CCTGGGGCACAAGCTGGAGTACAACTTCAACAGCCACAACATCTATATCATGGCCGTCAAGCAGAAGAAC
GGCATCAAGGTGAACTTCAAGATCCGCCACAACGTGGAGGACGGCAGCGTGCAGCTCGCCGACCACTACC
AGCAGAACACCCCCATCGGCGACGGCCCCGTGCTGCTGCCCGACAGCCACTACCTGAGCACCCAGTCCGT
GCTGAGCAAAGACCCCAACGAGAAGCGCGATCACATGGTCCTGCTGGAGTTCCGCACCGCCGCCGGGATC
ACTCTCGGCATGGACGAGCTGTACAAGTAATACCACCCAGCTTTCTTGTACAAAGTGGTACGCGTGAATT
CACTCCTCAGGTGCAGGCTGCCTATCAGAAGGTGGTGGCTGGTGTGGCCAATGCCCTGGCTCACAAATAC
CACTGAGATCTTTTTCCCTCTGCCAAAAATTATGGGGACATCATGAAGCCCCTTGAGCATCTGACTTCTG
GCTAATAAAGGAAATTTATTTTCATTGCAATAGTGTGTTGGAATTTTTTGTGTCTCTCACTCGGAAGGAC
ATATGGGAGGGCAAATCATTTAAAACATCAGAATGAGTATTTGGTTTAGAGTTTGGCAACATATGCCCAT
ATGCTGGCTGCCATGAACAAAGGTTGGCTATAAAGAGGTCATCAGTATATGAAACAGCCCCCTGCTGTCC
ATTCCTTATTCCATAGAAAAGCCTTGACTTGAGGTTAGATTTTTTTTATATTTTGTTTTGTGTTATTTTT
TTCTTTAACATCCCTAAAATTTTCCTTACATGTTTTACTAGCCAGATTTTTCCTCCTCTCCTGACTACTC
CCAGTCATAGCTGTCCCTCTTCTCTTATGGAGATCCCTCGACCTGCAGCCCAAGCTTGGCGTAATCATGG
TCATAGCTGTTTCCTGTGTGAAATTGTTATCCGCTCACAATTCCACACAACATACGAGCCGGAAGCATAA
AGTGTAAAGCCTGGGGTGCCTAATGAGTGAGCTAACTCACATTAATTGCGTTGCGCTCACTGCCCGCTTT
CCAGTCGGGAAACCTGTCGTGCCAGCGGATCGACAGTACTAAGCTTGGTCTAATACCCAATCTCTCGTCT
TATCCAGATGTTTTATACGCCTCTGGCCCGTGTCTCAAAATCTCTGATGTTACATTGCACAAGATAAAAT
AATATCATCATGAACAATAAAACTGTCTGCTTACATAAACAGTAATACAAGGGGTGTTATGAGCCATATT
CAACGGGAAACGTCGAGGCCGCGATTAAATTCCAACATGGATGCTGATTTATATGGGTATAAATGGGCTC
GCGATAATGTCGGGCAATCAGGTGCGACAATCTATCGCTTGTATGGGAAGCCCGATGCGCCAGAGTTGTT
TCTGAAACATGGCAAAGGTAGCGTTGCCAATGATGTTACAGATGAGATGGTCAGACTAAACTGGCTGACG
GAATTTATGCCTCTTCCGACCATCAAGCATTTTATCCGTACTCCTGATGATGCATGGTTACTCACCACTG
CGATCCCCGGAAAAACAGCATTCCAGGTATTAGAAGAATATCCTGATTCAGGTGAAAATATTGTTGATGC
GCTGGCAGTGTTCCTGCGCCGGTTGCATTCGATTCCTGTTTGTAATTGTCCTTTTAACAGCGATCGCGTA
TTTCGTCTCGCTCAGGCGCAATCACGAATGAATAACGGTTTGGTTGATGCGAGTGATTTTGATGACGAGC
GTAATGGCTGGCCTGTTGAACAAGTCTGGAAAGAAATGCATAAACTTTTGCCATTCTCACCGGATTCAGT
CGTCACTCATGGTGATTTCTCACTTGATAACCTTATTTTTGACGAGGGGAAATTAATAGGTTGTATTGAT
GTTGGACGAGTCGGAATCGCAGACCGATACCAGGATCTTGCCATCCTATGGAACTGCCTCGGTGAGTTTT
CTCCTTCATTACAGAAACGGCTTTTTCAAAAATATGGTATTGATAATCCTGATATGAATAAATTGCAGTT
TCATTTGATGCTCGATGAGTTTTTCTAATCAGAATTGGTTAATTGGTTGTAACACTGGCAGAGCATTACG
CTGACTTGACGGGACGGCGCAAGCTCATGACCAAAATCCCTTAACGTGAGTTACGCGTCGTTCCACTGAG
CGTCAGAGGTATCACTAGTATTACAGAGGTAAGTTATAACAGTCGCCTAACCC
Features (pLannotate 1.2.2; 28 found; start..end, strand, type, name):
     87..675     -  rep_origin     ori: high-copy-number ColE1/pMB1/pBR322/pUC origin of replication
    846..1706    -  CDS            AmpR: β-lactamase; bla; confers resistance to ampicillin, carbenicillin, and related antibiotics
   1707..1778    -  promoter       AmpR promoter: bla
   1857..2456    +  CDS            PuroR: puromycin N-acetyltransferase; pac from Streptomyces alboniger; confers resistance to puromycin
   2461..2541    +  CDS            HBB (fragment): HBB_PONPY - Experimental evidence at transcript level: Swiss-Prot protein existence level 2. Involved in oxygen transport from the lung to the various peripheral tissues. From Pongo pygmaeus (Bornean orangutan).
   2612..2667    +  polyA_signal   β-globin poly(A) signal: rabbit β-globin polyadenylation signal (Gil and Proudfoot, 1987)
   3646..3666    +  protein_bind   attB4: mutant version of attB; core recombination site for the Gateway® BP reaction BP Clonase™
   3734..3945    +  promoter       EF-1α core promoter: core promoter for human elongation factor EF-1α
   3946..4884    +  intron         EF-1α intron A: intron upstream of the start codon of human EF-1α
   4911..4931    +  protein_bind   attB1: mutant version of attB; core recombination site for the Gateway® BP reaction BP Clonase™
   4951..5646    +  CDS            mKate2: mKate2 is a basic (constitutively fluorescent) red fluorescent protein published in 2009, derived from Entacmaea quadricolor. It is reported to be a rapidly-maturing monomer with moderate acid sensitivity.
   5666..5690    -  protein_bind   attB2: mutant version of attB; recombination site for the Gateway® BP reaction BP Clonase™
   5834..5908    +  CDS            HBB (fragment): HBB_PONPY - Experimental evidence at transcript level: Swiss-Prot protein existence level 2. Involved in oxygen transport from the lung to the various peripheral tissues. From Pongo pygmaeus (Bornean orangutan).
   5979..6034    +  polyA_signal   β-globin poly(A) signal: rabbit β-globin polyadenylation signal (Gil and Proudfoot, 1987)
   6418..6443    +  misc_feature   SA: splice acceptor site
   7115..7135    +  protein_bind   attB4: mutant version of attB; core recombination site for the Gateway® BP reaction BP Clonase™
   7203..7414    +  promoter       EF-1α core promoter: core promoter for human elongation factor EF-1α
   7415..8353    +  intron         EF-1α intron A: intron upstream of the start codon of human EF-1α
   8380..8400    +  protein_bind   attB1: mutant version of attB; core recombination site for the Gateway® BP reaction BP Clonase™
   8411..9127    +  CDS            EBFP2: EBFP2 is a basic (constitutively fluorescent) blue fluorescent protein published in 2007, derived from Aequorea victoria. It is reported to be a rapidly-maturing monomer with moderate acid sensitivity.
   9135..9159    -  protein_bind   attB2: mutant version of attB; recombination site for the Gateway® BP reaction BP Clonase™
   9163..9243    +  CDS            HBB (fragment): HBB_PONPY - Experimental evidence at transcript level: Swiss-Prot protein existence level 2. Involved in oxygen transport from the lung to the various peripheral tissues. From Pongo pygmaeus (Bornean orangutan).
   9314..9369    +  polyA_signal   β-globin poly(A) signal: rabbit β-globin polyadenylation signal (Gil and Proudfoot, 1987)
   9752..9774    -  protein_bind   lac operator (fragment): The lac repressor binds to the lac operator to inhibit transcription in E. coli. This inhibition can be relieved by adding lactose or isopropyl-β-D-thiogalactopyranoside (IPTG). lac repressor encoded by lacI
   9778..9808    -  promoter       lac promoter: promoter for the E. coli lac operon
   9823..9844    -  protein_bind   CAP binding site: CAP binding activates transcription in the presence of cAMP. E. coli catabolite activator protein
   9857..9896    -  CDS            lacI (fragment): lac repressor; lacI; The lac repressor binds to the lac operator to inhibit transcription in E. coli. This inhibition can be relieved by adding lactose or isopropyl-β-D-thiogalactopyranoside (IPTG).
  10069..10878   +  CDS            KanR: aminoglycoside phosphotransferase; aph(3')-Ia; confers resistance to kanamycin in bacteria or G418 (Geneticin®) in eukaryotes
