[The description below was written by a language model from this plasmid's Addgene catalogue record and pLannotate feature annotations shown in this document.]
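Description:
LSB-hsa-miR-335-3p is a mammalian expression plasmid from a synthetic-biology series built on the Low Sensor Backbone (LSB), designed to report the activity of one human microRNA by two-colour fluorescence. The depositor sequence is about 11 kb. It is propagated in E. coli from a high-copy ColE1/pUC-type origin and carries both β-lactamase (ampicillin) and aph(3')-Ia (kanamycin) markers, matching the dual selection listed in the catalogue.

The payload consists of two parallel transcription units, each driven by the human EF-1α core promoter with its intron A and ended by a rabbit β-globin poly(A) signal. Gateway attB4, attB1 and attB2 scars flank the promoters and coding sequences. One unit encodes the red fluorescent protein mKate2 and, according to the record, carries the hsa-miR-335-3p target in its 3' UTR. The target itself is not annotated in the feature table, but it presumably lies in the unannotated stretch between the mKate2 cassette and its polyadenylation region. The second unit expresses EBFP2 without a target and serves as an internal reference. When miR-335-3p is active in transfected cells, mKate2 output falls relative to EBFP2, so the red-to-blue ratio measures miRNA activity independently of plasmid dose.

A puromycin N-acetyltransferase gene with a third β-globin poly(A) permits puromycin selection, although no promoter is annotated for it. The depositor notes that the repeated poly(A) elements make the plasmid inherently unstable, and that short insertions flanking the puromycin gene in the physical plasmid differ from the deposited sequence without affecting selection. The catalogue's Entrez link points to MIR331, which does not match the named miR-335-3p target.
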