Addgene plasmid #103446: LSB-hsa-miR-335-3p
Purpose: Used to sense miRNA activity using fluorescence based tools. hsa-miR-335-3p target in 3' UTR of of mKate. miRNA activity can be measured by the repression of mKate2 relative to EBFP2 fluorescent proteins . Plasmid is inherently unstable; please see Depositor Comments
Depositing lab: Ron Weiss. Depositing organization: Massachusetts Institute of Technology. Publication: A mixed antagonistic/synergistic miRNA repression model enables accurate predictions of multi-input miRNA sensor activity. Gam JJ, Babb J, Weiss R. Nat Commun. 2018 Jun 22;9(1):2430. doi: 10.1038/s41467-018-04575-0. PubMed 29934631.
Backbone
  Vector backbone: Low Sensor Backbone (LSB)
  Vector type: Mammalian Expression, Synthetic Biology
Growth in bacteria
  Bacterial resistance: Ampicillin and Kanamycin, 100 & 50 μg/mL
  Growth temperature: 30°C
  Growth strain: NEB Stable
  Copy number: High Copy
Gene/Insert
  Gene/Insert name: hsa-miR-335-3p target
  Species: H. sapiens (human)
  Entrez Gene: MIR331 (a.k.a. MIRN331, hsa-mir-331, mir-331)
  Promoter: EF-1a
  Cloning method: Gibson Cloning
Terms and licenses: Academic/Nonprofit Terms; Industry Terms: Not Available to Industry
Depositor comments: Please note that this plasmid is inherently unstable due to a repeating poly A element. We recommend performing a diagnostic digest on multiple colonies upon receipt. The depositors would like to note the presence of several discrepancies between the depositor sequence and physical plasmid sequence. In particular, the sequences upstream and downstream of the puromycin coding region have 10 bp insertions which do not affect the ability to perform puromycin selection. The sequences for those regions within the physical plasmids are as follows: Upstream of Puro: GAATTCGACCGCCTGTCTCAAGGTGCCACC; Downstream of Puro: GCTTTGAGACTACGCGTGAATTCACTCCTC.
How to cite: LSB-hsa-miR-335-3p was a gift from Ron Weiss (Addgene plasmid # 103446 ; http://n2t.net/addgene:103446 ; RRID:Addgene_103446)
