>Addgene plasmid #103446 | LSB-hsa-miR-335-3p | depositor partial sequence | sequence record 195942 | hsa-miR-335-3p target
GGTCAGGAGCAATAATGAAAAA
