>Addgene plasmid #103446 | LSB-hsa-miR-335-3p | addgene partial sequence | sequence record 270646 | mKate2-F 5'-ACCCGCTAAGAACCTCAAGA-3'
TCAAGGAGGCCGACAAAGAGACATACGTCGAGCAGCACGAGGTGGCTGTGGCCAGATACTGCGACCTCCC
TAGCAAACTGGGGCACAAACTTAATTGAGAATTCTACCACCCAGCTTTCTTGTACAAAGTGGTACGTCTC
AAGACCAGAGGTCTCTGCTTAATATAAAGGTCAGGAGCAATAATGAAAAAGGTCAGGAGCAATAATGAAA
AAGGTCAGGAGCAATAATGAAAAAGGTCAGGAGCAATAATGAAAAACAACCAGAAGAGACCTGTGCTTCA
CTCCTCAGGTGCAGGCTGCCTATCAGAAGGTGGTGGCTGGTGTGGCCAATGCCCTGGCTCACAAATACCA
CTGAGATCTTTTTCCCTCTGCCAAAAATTATGGGGACATCATGAAGCCCCTTGAGCATCTGACTTCTGGC
TAATAAAGGAAATTTATTTTCATTGCAATAGTGTGTTGGAATTTTTTGTGTCTCTCACTCGGAAGGACAT
ATGGGAGGGCAAATCATTTAAAACATCAGAATGAGTATTTGGTTTAGAGTTTGGCAACATATGCCCATAT
GCTGGCTGCCATGAACAAAGGTTGGCTATAAAGAGGTCATCAGTATATGAAACAGCCCCCTGCTGTCCAT
TCCTTATT
